Addgene plasmid #143238: TFORF0911
Purpose: Lentiviral vector for overexpressing transcription factor ORFs with unique 24-bp barcodes. Barcodes facilitate identification of transcription factors in pooled screens.
Depositing lab: Feng Zhang. Depositing organization: Broad Institute. Publication: A transcription factor atlas of directed differentiation. Joung J, Ma S, Tay T, Geiger-Schuller KR, Kirchgatterer PC, Verdine VK, Guo B, Arias-Garcia MA, Allen WE, Singh A, Kuksenko O, Abudayyeh OO, Gootenberg JS, Fu Z, Macrae RK, Buenrostro JD, Regev A, Zhang F. Cell. 2023 Jan 5;186(1):209-229.e26. doi: 10.1016/j.cell.2022.11.026. PubMed 36608654.
Backbone
  Vector backbone: pLX_TRC317
  Backbone manufacturer: Broad Institute Genetic Perturbation Platform
  Backbone size w/o insert (bp): 8264
  Vector type: Mammalian Expression, Lentiviral
  Selectable markers: Puromycin
Growth in bacteria
  Bacterial resistance: Ampicillin, 100 μg/mL
  Growth temperature: 37°C
  Growth strain: NEB Stable
  Copy number: High Copy
Gene/Insert
  Gene/Insert name: BCLAF1
  Species: H. sapiens (human)
  Insert size (bp): 2717
  Entrez Gene: BCLAF1 (a.k.a. BTF, bK211L9.1)
  Promoter: EF1a
  Cloning method: Unknown
  Sequencing primers: 5′ GGGTGGAGACTGAAGTTAGGCCAG; 3′ CACATAGCGTAAAAGGAGCAACATAG
Terms and licenses: Academic/Nonprofit Terms; Industry Terms: Not Available to Industry
Depositor comments: XM_005267237,ENST00000527536 . The transcription factor ORF portion of this plasmid was synthesized by Genewiz. Please test multiple small colonies in case of plasmid recombination. To make this collection available in a timely manner, a portion of this collection was not fully sequenced by Addgene. If an Addgene verified full plasmid sequence is not available, please contact us prior to placing an order to request the full sequence.
How to cite: TFORF0911 was a gift from Feng Zhang (Addgene plasmid # 143238 ; http://n2t.net/addgene:143238 ; RRID:Addgene_143238)
