[The description below was written by a language model from this plasmid's Addgene catalogue record and pLannotate feature annotations shown in this document.]
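Description:
TFORF0911 is a lentiviral mammalian expression plasmid built on the pLX_TRC317 backbone. It is one member of a barcoded transcription factor ORF collection and carries the human BCLAF1 open reading frame (also known as BTF), described in the annotation as a death-promoting transcriptional repressor. The synthesized insert of about 2.7 kb sits directly downstream of a full-length EF-1α promoter, which drives strong constitutive expression in transduced cells. A WPRE follows the ORF to enhance transcript stability and expression. According to the record, each construct in the collection carries a unique 24-bp barcode. The barcode is not annotated as a feature, so its exact position is not stated; a short U6-promoter-like fragment between the ORF and the WPRE may simply be a primer-binding or linker region.

The viral framework has a third-generation, self-inactivating layout. An RSV promoter fused to a truncated HIV-1 5' LTR produces the genomic RNA in packaging cells. It is followed by the Ψ packaging signal with a partial gag sequence, the RRE for Rev-dependent nuclear export, a cPPT/CTS element, and a ΔU3 3' LTR, with an SV40 polyadenylation signal beyond it. Upstream of the EF-1α cassette, an SV40 early promoter/origin drives puromycin N-acetyltransferase, allowing selection of transduced cells. In bacteria the plasmid is maintained through a high-copy ColE1/pUC origin and ampicillin resistance, and an f1 origin and lac/T7/T3 remnants are also present. The depositor notes a risk of recombination during propagation. The intended use is overexpression of BCLAF1, alone or in pooled screens, where barcode sequencing identifies which factor each cell received, as in directed differentiation studies.
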