Features (pLannotate 1.2.2; 31 found; start..end, strand, type, name):
      5..231     +  promoter       RSV promoter: Rous sarcoma virus enhancer/promoter
    232..412     +  LTR            5' LTR (truncated): truncated 5' long terminal repeat (LTR) from HIV-1
    459..584     +  misc_feature   HIV-1 Ψ: packaging signal of human immunodeficiency virus type 1
    568..931     +  CDS            HIV-1 gag (fragment): gag protein from human immunodeficiency virus 1; gag
   1077..1310    +  misc_feature   RRE: The Rev response element (RRE) of HIV-1 allows for Rev-dependent mRNA export from the nucleus to the cytoplasm.
   1687..1713    +  CDS            Rev (fragment): human immunodeficiency virus 1 (HIV-1) Rev protein; rev; enhances nuclear export of unspliced and incompletely spliced viral mRNAs
   1720..1743    +  promoter       SV40 promoter (fragment): SV40 early promoter
   1744..1815    +  promoter       SV40 promoter (fragment): SV40 enhancer and early promoter
   1839..1974    +  rep_origin     SV40 ori: SV40 origin of replication
   2020..2616    +  CDS            PuroR (fragment): puromycin N-acetyltransferase; pac from Streptomyces; confers resistance to puromycin
   2665..2782    +  misc_feature   cPPT/CTS: central polypurine tract and central termination sequence of HIV-1
   2847..2913    +  CDS            small t antigen (fragment): SV40 (simian virus 40) small t antigen
   2920..4098    +  promoter       EF-1α promoter: strong constitutive promoter for human elongation factor EF-1α
   4115..6727    +  CDS            BCLAF1 (fragment) (sequence withheld): BCLF1_HUMAN - Also known as BTF, KIAA0164. Experimental evidence at protein level: Swiss-Prot protein existence level 1. Death-promoting transcriptional repressor. May be involved in cyclin-D1/CCND1 mRNA stability through the SNARP complex which associates with both the 3'end of the CCND1 gene and its mRNA. From Homo sapiens (Human).
   6743..6796    +  promoter       U6 promoter (fragment): RNA polymerase III promoter for human U6 snRNA
   6838..7426    +  misc_feature   WPRE: woodchuck hepatitis virus posttranscriptional regulatory element
   7477..7496    +  misc_feature   cPPT/CTS (fragment): central polypurine tract and central termination sequence of HIV-1
   7498..7731    +  LTR            3' LTR (ΔU3): self-inactivating 3' long terminal repeat (LTR) from HIV-1
   7809..7930    +  polyA_signal   SV40 poly(A) signal: SV40 polyadenylation signal
   7970..8105    +  rep_origin     SV40 ori: SV40 origin of replication
   8126..8144    -  promoter       T7 promoter: promoter for bacteriophage T7 RNA polymerase
   8152..8307    +  CDS            lacZα (fragment): LacZα fragment of β-galactosidase; lacZ fragment
   8312..8740    +  rep_origin     f1 ori (sequence partly withheld): f1 bacteriophage origin of replication; arrow indicates direction of (+) strand synthesis
   8793..8897    +  promoter       AmpR promoter: bla
   8898..9758    +  CDS            AmpR: β-lactamase; bla; confers resistance to ampicillin, carbenicillin, and related antibiotics
   9929..10517   +  rep_origin     ori: high-copy-number ColE1/pMB1/pBR322/pUC origin of replication
  10700..10792   +  CDS            lacI (fragment): lac repressor; lacI; The lac repressor binds to the lac operator to inhibit transcription in E. coli. This inhibition can be relieved by adding lactose or isopropyl-β-D-thiogalactopyranoside (IPTG).
  10805..10826   +  protein_bind   CAP binding site: CAP binding activates transcription in the presence of cAMP. E. coli catabolite activator protein
  10841..10871   +  promoter       lac promoter: promoter for the E. coli lac operon
  10875..10897   +  protein_bind   lac operator (fragment): The lac repressor binds to the lac operator to inhibit transcription in E. coli. This inhibition can be relieved by adding lactose or isopropyl-β-D-thiogalactopyranoside (IPTG). lac repressor encoded by lacI
  10940..10958   +  promoter       T3 promoter: promoter for bacteriophage T3 RNA polymerase
>Addgene plasmid #143238 | TFORF0911 | addgene full sequence | sequence record 396113 | Addgene NGS Result
TTAATGTAGTCTTATGCAATACTCTTGTAGTCTTGCAACATGGTAACGATGAGTTAGCAACATGCCTTAC
AAGGAGAGAAAAAGCACCGTGCATGCCGATTGGTGGAAGTAAGGTGGTACGATCGTGCCTTATTAGGAAG
GCAACAGACGGGTCTGACATGGATTGGACGAACCACTGAATTGCCGCATTGCAGAGATATTGTATTTAAG
TGCCTAGCTCGATACATAAACGGGTCTCTCTGGTTAGACCAGATCTGAGCCTGGGAGCTCTCTGGCTAAC
TAGGGAACCCACTGCTTAAGCCTCAATAAAGCTTGCCTTGAGTGCTTCAAGTAGTGTGTGCCCGTCTGTT
GTGTGACTCTGGTAACTAGAGATCCCTCAGACCCTTTTAGTCAGTGTGGAAAATCTCTAGCAGTGGCGCC
CGAACAGGGACTTGAAAGCGAAAGGGAAACCAGAGGAGCTCTCTCGACGCAGGACTCGGCTTGCTGAAGC
GCGCACGGCAAGAGGCGAGGGGCGGCGACTGGTGAGTACGCCAAAAATTTTGACTAGCGGAGGCTAGAAG
GAGAGAGATGGGTGCGAGAGCGTCAGTATTAAGCGGGGGAGAATTAGATCGCGATGGGAAAAAATTCGGT
TAAGGCCAGGGGGAAAGAAAAAATATAAATTAAAACATATAGTATGGGCAAGCAGGGAGCTAGAACGATT
CGCAGTTAATCCTGGCCTGTTAGAAACATCAGAAGGCTGTAGACAAATACTGGGACAGCTACAACCATCC
CTTCAGACAGGATCAGAAGAACTTAGATCATTATATAATACAGTAGCAACCCTCTATTGTGTGCATCAAA
GGATAGAGATAAAAGACACCAAGGAAGCTTTAGACAAGATAGAGGAAGAGCAAAACAAAAGTAAGACCAC
CGCACAGCAAGCGGCCGCTGATCTTCAGACCTGGAGGAGGAGATATGAGGGACAATTGGAGAAGTGAATT
ATATAAATATAAAGTAGTAAAAATTGAACCATTAGGAGTAGCACCCACCAAGGCAAAGAGAAGAGTGGTG
CAGAGAGAAAAAAGAGCAGTGGGAATAGGAGCTTTGTTCCTTGGGTTCTTGGGAGCAGCAGGAAGCACTA
TGGGCGCAGCGTCAATGACGCTGACGGTACAGGCCAGACAATTATTGTCTGGTATAGTGCAGCAGCAGAA
CAATTTGCTGAGGGCTATTGAGGCGCAACAGCATCTGTTGCAACTCACAGTCTGGGGCATCAAGCAGCTC
CAGGCAAGAATCCTGGCTGTGGAAAGATACCTAAAGGATCAACAGCTCCTGGGGATTTGGGGTTGCTCTG
GAAAACTCATTTGCACCACTGCTGTGCCTTGGAATGCTAGTTGGAGTAATAAATCTCTGGAACAGATTTG
GAATCACACGACCTGGATGGAGTGGGACAGAGAAATTAACAATTACACAAGCTTAATACACTCCTTAATT
GAAGAATCGCAAAACCAGCAAGAAAAGAATGAACAAGAATTATTGGAATTAGATAAATGGGCAAGTTTGT
GGAATTGGTTTAACATAACAAATTGGCTGTGGTATATAAAATTATTCATAATGATAGTAGGAGGCTTGGT
AGGTTTAAGAATAGTTTTTGCTGTACTTTCTATAGTGAATAGAGTTAGGCAGGGATATTCACCATTATCG
TTTCAGACCCACCTCCCAACCCCGAGGGGACCCATGCATTGCATCTCAATTAGTCAGCAACCAGGTGTGG
AAAGTCCCCAGGCTCCCCAGCAGGCAGAAGTATGCAAAGCATGCGTCTCAATTAGTCAGCAACCATAGTC
CCGCCCCTAACTCCGCCCATCCCGCCCCTAACTCCGCCCAGTTCCGCCCATTCTCCGCCCCATGGCTGAC
TAATTTTTTTTATTTATGCAGAGGCCGAGGCCGCCTCGGCCTCTGAGCTATTCCAGAAGTAGTGAGGAGG
CTTTTTTGGAGGCCTAGGCTTTTGCAAAAAGCTTTCTAGAGGTACCACCGGAGCTTACCATGACCGAGTA
CAAGCCCACGGTGCGCCTCGCCACCCGCGACGACGTCCCCAGGGCCGTACGCACCCTCGCCGCCGCGTTC
GCCGACTACCCCGCCACGCGCCACACCGTCGATCCGGACCGCCACATCGAGCGGGTCACCGAGCTGCAAG
AACTCTTCCTCACGCGCGTCGGGCTCGACATCGGCAAGGTGTGGGTCGCGGACGACGGCGCCGCCGTGGC
GGTCTGGACCACGCCGGAGAGCGTCGAAGCGGGGGCGGTGTTCGCCGAGATCGGCCCGCGCATGGCCGAG
TTGAGCGGTTCCCGGCTGGCCGCGCAGCAACAGATGGAAGGCCTCCTGGCGCCGCACCGGCCCAAGGAGC
CCGCGTGGTTCCTGGCCACCGTCGGCGTCTCGCCCGACCACCAGGGCAAGGGTCTGGGCAGCGCCGTCGT
GCTCCCCGGAGTGGAGGCGGCCGAGCGCGCCGGGGTGCCCGCCTTCCTGGAGACCTCCGCGCCCCGCAAC
CTCCCCTTCTACGAGCGGCTCGGCTTCACCGTCACCGCCGACGTCGAGGTGCCCGAAGGACCGCGCACCT
GGTGCATGACCCGCAAGCCCGGTGCCAGTTAACGAATTCTAGATCTTGAGACAAATGGCAGTATTCATCC
ACAATTTTAAAAGAAAAGGGGGGATTGGGGGGTACAGTGCAGGGGAAAGAATAGTAGACATAATAGCAAC
AGACATACAAACTAAAGAATTACAAAAACAAATTACAAAAATTCAAAATTTTCGGGTTTATTACAGGGAC
AGCAGAGATCCACTTTGGCGCCGGCTCGAGGCCTGCAGGTGCAAAGATGGATAAAGTTTTAAACAGAGAG
GAATCTTTGCAGCTAATGGACCTTCTAGGTCTTGAAAGGAGTGGGAATTGGCTCCGGTGCCCGTCAGTGG
GCAGAGCGCACATCGCCCACAGTCCCCGAGAAGTTGGGGGGAGGGGTCGGCAATTGAACCGGTGCCTAGA
GAAGGTGGCGCGGGGTAAACTGGGAAAGTGATGTCGTGTACTGGCTCCGCCTTTTTCCCGAGGGTGGGGG
AGAACCGTATATAAGTGCAGTAGTCGCCGTGAACGTTCTTTTTCGCAACGGGTTTGCCGCCAGAACACAG
GTAAGTGCCGTGTGTGGTTCCCGCGGGCCTGGCCTCTTTACGGGTTATGGCCCTTGCGTGCCTTGAATTA
CTTCCACCTGGCTGCAGTACGTGATTCTTGATCCCGAGCTTCGGGTTGGAAGTGGGTGGGAGAGTTCGAG
GCCTTGCGCTTAAGGAGCCCCTTCGCCTCGTGCTTGAGTTGAGGCCTGGCCTGGGCGCTGGGGCCGCCGC
GTGCGAATCTGGTGGCACCTTCGCGCCTGTCTCGCTGCTTTCGATAAGTCTCTAGCCATTTAAAATTTTT
GATGACCTGCTGCGACGCTTTTTTTCTGGCAAGATAGTCTTGTAAATGCGGGCCAAGATCTGCACACTGG
TATTTCGGTTTTTGGGGCCGCGGGCGGCGACGGGGCCCGTGCGTCCCAGCGCACATGTTCGGCGAGGCGG
GGCCTGCGAGCGCGGCCACCGAGAATCGGACGGGGGTAGTCTCAAGCTGGCCGGCCTGCTCTGGTGCCTG
GCCTCGCGCCGCCGTGTATCGCCCCGCCCTGGGCGGCAAGGCTGGCCCGGTCGGCACCAGTTGCGTGAGC
GGAAAGATGGCCGCTTCCCGGCCCTGCTGCAGGGAGCTCAAAATGGAGGACGCGGCGCTCGGGAGAGCGG
GCGGGTGAGTCACCCACACAAAGGAAAAGGGCCTTTCCGTCCTCAGCCGTCGCTTCATGTGACTCCACGG
AGTACCGGGCGCCGTCCAGGCACCTCGATTAGTTCTCGAGCTTTTGGAGTACGTCGTCTTTAGGTTGGGG
GGAGGGGTTTTATGCGATGGAGTTTCCCCACACTGAGTGGGTGGAGACTGAAGTTAGGCCAGCTTGGCAC
TTGATGTAATTCTCCTTGGAATTTGCCCTTTTTGAGTTTGGATCTTGGTTCATTCTCAAGCCTCAGACAG
TGGTTCAAAGTTTTTTTCTTCCATTTCAGGTGTCGTGAGGCTAGCACCGCCACC
[2613 nt withheld, positions 4115-6727]
TAGTAATGAACTAGTCCGTAACTTGAAAGTATTTCGATTTCTTGGCTTTATATATCTTGTGGAAAGGACG
ACCCTTGCTCCCTGAGGTACAAGCCACGCGTTAAGTCGACAATCAACCTCTGGATTACAAAATTTGTGAA
AGATTGACTGGTATTCTTAACTATGTTGCTCCTTTTACGCTATGTGGATACGCTGCTTTAATGCCTTTGT
ATCATGCTATTGCTTCCCGTATGGCTTTCATTTTCTCCTCCTTGTATAAATCCTGGTTGCTGTCTCTTTA
TGAGGAGTTGTGGCCCGTTGTCAGGCAACGTGGCGTGGTGTGCACTGTGTTTGCTGACGCAACCCCCACT
GGTTGGGGCATTGCCACCACCTGTCAGCTCCTTTCCGGGACTTTCGCTTTCCCCCTCCCTATTGCCACGG
CGGAACTCATCGCCGCCTGCCTTGCCCGCTGCTGGACAGGGGCTCGGCTGTTGGGCACTGACAATTCCGT
GGTGTTGTCGGGGAAATCATCGTCCTTTCCTTGGCTGCTCGCCTGTGTTGCCACCTGGATTCTGCGCGGG
ACGTCCTTCTGCTACGTCCCTTCGGCCCTCAATCCAGCGGACCTTCCTTCCCGCGGCCTGCTGCCGGCTC
TGCGGCCTCTTCCGCGTCTTCGCCTTCGCCCTCAGACGAGTCGGATCTCCCTTTGGGCCGCCTCCCCGCG
TCGACTTTAAGACCAATGACTTACAAGGCAGCTGTAGATCTTAGCCACTTTTTAAAAGAAAAGGGGGGAC
TGGAAGGGCTAATTCACTCCCAACGAAGACAAGATCTGCTTTTTGCTTGTACTGGGTCTCTCTGGTTAGA
CCAGATCTGAGCCTGGGAGCTCTCTGGCTAACTAGGGAACCCACTGCTTAAGCCTCAATAAAGCTTGCCT
TGAGTGCTTCAAGTAGTGTGTGCCCGTCTGTTGTGTGACTCTGGTAACTAGAGATCCCTCAGACCCTTTT
AGTCAGTGTGGAAAATCTCTAGCAGTACGTATAGTAGTTCATGTCATCTTATTATTCAGTATTTATAACT
TGCAAAGAAATGAATATCAGAGAGTGAGAGGAACTTGTTTATTGCAGCTTATAATGGTTACAAATAAAGC
AATAGCATCACAAATTTCACAAATAAAGCATTTTTTTCACTGCATTCTAGTTGTGGTTTGTCCAAACTCA
TCAATGTATCTTATCATGTCTGGCTCTAGCTATCCCGCCCCTAACTCCGCCCATCCCGCCCCTAACTCCG
CCCAGTTCCGCCCATTCTCCGCCCCATGGCTGACTAATTTTTTTTATTTATGCAGAGGCCGAGGCCGCCT
CGGCCTCTGAGCTATTCCAGAAGTAGTGAGGAGGCTTTTTTGGAGGCCTAGGGACGTACCCAATTCGCCC
TATAGTGAGTCGTATTACGCGCGCTCACTGGCCGTCGTTTTACAACGTCGTGACTGGGAAAACCCTGGCG
TTACCCAACTTAATCGCCTTGCAGCACATCCCCCTTTCGCCAGCTGGCGTAATAGCGAAGAGGCCCGCAC
CGATCGCCCTTCCCAACAGTTGCGCAGCCTGAATGGCGAATGGG
[124 nt withheld, positions 8312-8435]
C
[91 nt withheld, positions 8437-8527]
A
[49 nt withheld, positions 8529-8577]
CCTTTGACGTTGGAGTCCACGTTCTTT
[37 nt withheld, positions 8605-8641]
ACCCTATCTCGGTCTATTCTTTTGATTTATAAGGGATTTTGCCGATTTCGGCCTATTGGTTAAAAAATGA
GCTGATTTAACAAAAATTTAACGCGAATTTTAACAAAATATTAACGCTTACAATTTAGGTGGCACTTTTC
GGGGAAATGTGCGCGGAACCCCTATTTGTTTATTTTTCTAAATACATTCAAATATGTATCCGCTCATGAG
ACAATAACCCTGATAAATGCTTCAATAATATTGAAAAAGGAAGAGTATGAGTATTCAACATTTCCGTGTC
GCCCTTATTCCCTTTTTTGCGGCATTTTGCCTTCCTGTTTTTGCTCACCCAGAAACGCTGGTGAAAGTAA
AAGATGCTGAAGATCAGTTGGGTGCACGAGTGGGTTACATCGAACTGGATCTCAACAGCGGTAAGATCCT
TGAGAGTTTTCGCCCCGAAGAACGTTTTCCAATGATGAGCACTTTTAAAGTTCTGCTATGTGGCGCGGTA
TTATCCCGTATTGACGCCGGGCAAGAGCAACTCGGTCGCCGCATACACTATTCTCAGAATGACTTGGTTG
AGTACTCACCAGTCACAGAAAAGCATCTTACGGATGGCATGACAGTAAGAGAATTATGCAGTGCTGCCAT
AACCATGAGTGATAACACTGCGGCCAACTTACTTCTGACAACGATCGGAGGACCGAAGGAGCTAACCGCT
TTTTTGCACAACATGGGGGATCATGTAACTCGCCTTGATCGTTGGGAACCGGAGCTGAATGAAGCCATAC
CAAACGACGAGCGTGACACCACGATGCCTGTAGCAATGGCAACAACGTTGCGCAAACTATTAACTGGCGA
ACTACTTACTCTAGCTTCCCGGCAACAATTAATAGACTGGATGGAGGCGGATAAAGTTGCAGGACCACTT
CTGCGCTCGGCCCTTCCGGCTGGCTGGTTTATTGCTGATAAATCTGGAGCCGGTGAGCGTGGGTCTCGCG
GTATCATTGCAGCACTGGGGCCAGATGGTAAGCCCTCCCGTATCGTAGTTATCTACACGACGGGGAGTCA
GGCAACTATGGATGAACGAAATAGACAGATCGCTGAGATAGGTGCCTCACTGATTAAGCATTGGTAACTG
TCAGACCAAGTTTACTCATATATACTTTAGATTGATTTAAAACTTCATTTTTAATTTAAAAGGATCTAGG
TGAAGATCCTTTTTGATAATCTCATGACCAAAATCCCTTAACGTGAGTTTTCGTTCCACTGAGCGTCAGA
CCCCGTAGAAAAGATCAAAGGATCTTCTTGAGATCCTTTTTTTCTGCGCGTAATCTGCTGCTTGCAAACA
AAAAAACCACCGCTACCAGCGGTGGTTTGTTTGCCGGATCAAGAGCTACCAACTCTTTTTCCGAAGGTAA
CTGGCTTCAGCAGAGCGCAGATACCAAATACTGTTCTTCTAGTGTAGCCGTAGTTAGGCCACCACTTCAA
GAACTCTGTAGCACCGCCTACATACCTCGCTCTGCTAATCCTGTTACCAGTGGCTGCTGCCAGTGGCGAT
AAGTCGTGTCTTACCGGGTTGGACTCAAGACGATAGTTACCGGATAAGGCGCAGCGGTCGGGCTGAACGG
GGGGTTCGTGCACACAGCCCAGCTTGGAGCGAACGACCTACACCGAACTGAGATACCTACAGCGTGAGCT
ATGAGAAAGCGCCACGCTTCCCGAAGGGAGAAAGGCGGACAGGTATCCGGTAAGCGGCAGGGTCGGAACA
GGAGAGCGCACGAGGGAGCTTCCAGGGGGAAACGCCTGGTATCTTTATAGTCCTGTCGGGTTTCGCCACC
TCTGACTTGAGCGTCGATTTTTGTGATGCTCGTCAGGGGGGCGGAGCCTATGGAAAAACGCCAGCAACGC
GGCCTTTTTACGGTTCCTGGCCTTTTGCTGGCCTTTTGCTCACATGTTCTTTCCTGCGTTATCCCCTGAT
TCTGTGGATAACCGTATTACCGCCTTTGAGTGAGCTGATACCGCTCGCCGCAGCCGAACGACCGAGCGCA
GCGAGTCAGTGAGCGAGGAAGCGGAAGAGCGCCCAATACGCAAACCGCCTCTCCCCGCGCGTTGGCCGAT
TCATTAATGCAGCTGGCACGACAGGTTTCCCGACTGGAAAGCGGGCAGTGAGCGCAACGCAATTAATGTG
AGTTAGCTCACTCATTAGGCACCCCAGGCTTTACACTTTATGCTTCCGGCTCGTATGTTGTGTGGAATTG
TGAGCGGATAACAATTTCACACAGGAAACAGCTATGACCATGATTACGCCAAGCGCGCAATTAACCCTCA
CTAAAGGGAACAAAAGCTGGAGCTGCAAGC
