>Addgene plasmid #143238 | TFORF0911 | depositor partial sequence | sequence record 281852 | Insert
ACCGCCACC
[2613 nt withheld, positions 10-2622]
TAGTAATGAACTAGTCCGTAACTTGAAAGTATTTCGATTTCTTGGCTTTATATATCTTGTGGAAAGGACG
ACCCTTGCTCCCTGAGGTACAAGCC
