>Addgene plasmid #143238 | TFORF0911 | depositor partial sequence | sequence record 281853 | Barcode
CCCTTGCTCCCTGAGGTACAAGCC
